Addgene plasmid #143910: TFORF1052
Purpose: Lentiviral vector for overexpressing transcription factor ORFs with unique 24-bp barcodes. Barcodes facilitate identification of transcription factors in pooled screens.
Depositing lab: Feng Zhang. Depositing organization: Broad Institute. Publication: A transcription factor atlas of directed differentiation. Joung J, Ma S, Tay T, Geiger-Schuller KR, Kirchgatterer PC, Verdine VK, Guo B, Arias-Garcia MA, Allen WE, Singh A, Kuksenko O, Abudayyeh OO, Gootenberg JS, Fu Z, Macrae RK, Buenrostro JD, Regev A, Zhang F. Cell. 2023 Jan 5;186(1):209-229.e26. doi: 10.1016/j.cell.2022.11.026. PubMed 36608654.
Backbone
  Vector backbone: pLX_TRC317
  Backbone manufacturer: Broad Institute Genetic Perturbation Platform
  Backbone size w/o insert (bp): 8264
  Vector type: Mammalian Expression, Lentiviral
  Selectable markers: Puromycin
Growth in bacteria
  Bacterial resistance: Ampicillin, 100 μg/mL
  Growth temperature: 37°C
  Growth strain: NEB Stable
  Copy number: High Copy
Gene/Insert
  Gene/Insert name: HKR1
  Species: H. sapiens (human)
  Insert size (bp): 2024
  Entrez Gene: ZNF875 (a.k.a. HKR1)
  Promoter: EF1a
  Cloning method: Unknown
  Sequencing primers: 5′ GGGTGGAGACTGAAGTTAGGCCAG; 3′ CACATAGCGTAAAAGGAGCAACATAG
Terms and licenses: Academic/Nonprofit Terms; Industry Terms: Not Available to Industry
Depositor comments: XM_017026679,XM_017026678,ENST00000392153 . The transcription factor ORF portion of this plasmid was synthesized by Genewiz. Please test multiple small colonies in case of plasmid recombination. To make this collection available in a timely manner, a portion of this collection was not fully sequenced by Addgene. If an Addgene verified full plasmid sequence is not available, please contact us prior to placing an order to request the full sequence.
How to cite: TFORF1052 was a gift from Feng Zhang (Addgene plasmid # 143910 ; http://n2t.net/addgene:143910 ; RRID:Addgene_143910)
