[The description below was written by a language model from this plasmid's Addgene catalogue record and pLannotate feature annotations shown in this document.]
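Description:
TFORF1052 is a third-generation-style, self-inactivating lentiviral expression plasmid built on the pLX_TRC317 backbone. It carries the human zinc-finger gene HKR1 (now ZNF875) as one member of a barcoded transcription factor ORF collection. It is propagated in E. coli through a high-copy ColE1/pUC origin with ampicillin resistance, and it also contains an f1 origin and remnants of a lac/lacZα cloning region flanked by T7 and T3 promoters. The depositor warns that the plasmid can recombine, as is common for LTR-containing vectors.

The viral cassette begins with an RSV promoter fused to a truncated HIV-1 5' LTR, which drives genomic RNA production in packaging cells. This is followed by the Ψ packaging signal with a gag fragment, the RRE for Rev-dependent export, and a cPPT/CTS element. An SV40 early promoter/origin drives puromycin N-acetyltransferase, which allows selection of transduced mammalian cells. Downstream, the EF-1α promoter drives constitutive expression of the roughly 2 kb HKR1 ORF. The automated annotation matches only the first part of this ORF to ZNF875, leaving the remainder of the insert region unlabelled, and the record does not explain why. A WPRE enhances transcript stability and expression ahead of the ΔU3 3' LTR and an SV40 polyadenylation signal.

According to the record, each ORF in the collection is paired with a unique 24-bp barcode, though the barcode is not annotated in the feature table. The barcode identifies the overexpressed factor by sequencing, which supports pooled overexpression screens such as those probing directed differentiation.
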