Features (pLannotate 1.2.2; 31 found; start..end, strand, type, name):
      5..231     +  promoter       RSV promoter: Rous sarcoma virus enhancer/promoter
    232..412     +  LTR            5' LTR (truncated): truncated 5' long terminal repeat (LTR) from HIV-1
    459..584     +  misc_feature   HIV-1 Ψ: packaging signal of human immunodeficiency virus type 1
    568..931     +  CDS            HIV-1 gag (fragment): gag protein from human immunodeficiency virus 1; gag
   1077..1310    +  misc_feature   RRE: The Rev response element (RRE) of HIV-1 allows for Rev-dependent mRNA export from the nucleus to the cytoplasm.
   1687..1713    +  CDS            Rev (fragment): human immunodeficiency virus 1 (HIV-1) Rev protein; rev; enhances nuclear export of unspliced and incompletely spliced viral mRNAs
   1720..1743    +  promoter       SV40 promoter (fragment): SV40 early promoter
   1744..1815    +  promoter       SV40 promoter (fragment): SV40 enhancer and early promoter
   1839..1974    +  rep_origin     SV40 ori: SV40 origin of replication
   2020..2616    +  CDS            PuroR (fragment): puromycin N-acetyltransferase; pac from Streptomyces; confers resistance to puromycin
   2665..2782    +  misc_feature   cPPT/CTS: central polypurine tract and central termination sequence of HIV-1
   2847..2913    +  CDS            small t antigen (fragment): SV40 (simian virus 40) small t antigen
   2920..4098    +  promoter       EF-1α promoter: strong constitutive promoter for human elongation factor EF-1α
   4148..4885    +  CDS            ZNF875 (fragment): ZN875_HUMAN - Also known as HKR1 Experimental evidence at transcript level: Swiss-Prot protein existence level 2. May be involved in transcriptional regulation. From Homo sapiens (Human).
   6050..6103    +  promoter       U6 promoter (fragment): RNA polymerase III promoter for human U6 snRNA
   6145..6733    +  misc_feature   WPRE: woodchuck hepatitis virus posttranscriptional regulatory element
   6784..6803    +  misc_feature   cPPT/CTS (fragment): central polypurine tract and central termination sequence of HIV-1
   6805..7038    +  LTR            3' LTR (ΔU3): self-inactivating 3' long terminal repeat (LTR) from HIV-1
   7116..7237    +  polyA_signal   SV40 poly(A) signal: SV40 polyadenylation signal
   7277..7412    +  rep_origin     SV40 ori: SV40 origin of replication
   7433..7451    -  promoter       T7 promoter: promoter for bacteriophage T7 RNA polymerase
   7459..7614    +  CDS            lacZα (fragment): LacZα fragment of β-galactosidase; lacZ fragment
   7619..8047    +  rep_origin     f1 ori (sequence partly withheld): f1 bacteriophage origin of replication; arrow indicates direction of (+) strand synthesis
   8100..8204    +  promoter       AmpR promoter: bla
   8205..9065    +  CDS            AmpR: β-lactamase; bla; confers resistance to ampicillin, carbenicillin, and related antibiotics
   9236..9824    +  rep_origin     ori: high-copy-number ColE1/pMB1/pBR322/pUC origin of replication
  10007..10099   +  CDS            lacI (fragment): lac repressor; lacI; The lac repressor binds to the lac operator to inhibit transcription in E. coli. This inhibition can be relieved by adding lactose or isopropyl-β-D-thiogalactopyranoside (IPTG).
  10112..10133   +  protein_bind   CAP binding site: CAP binding activates transcription in the presence of cAMP. E. coli catabolite activator protein
  10148..10178   +  promoter       lac promoter: promoter for the E. coli lac operon
  10186..10202   +  protein_bind   lac operator: The lac repressor binds to the lac operator to inhibit transcription in E. coli. This inhibition can be relieved by adding lactose or isopropyl-β-D-thiogalactopyranoside (IPTG). lac repressor encoded by lacI
  10247..10265   +  promoter       T3 promoter: promoter for bacteriophage T3 RNA polymerase
>Addgene plasmid #143910 | TFORF1052 | addgene full sequence | sequence record 404576 | Addgene NGS Result
TTAATGTAGTCTTATGCAATACTCTTGTAGTCTTGCAACATGGTAACGATGAGTTAGCAACATGCCTTAC
AAGGAGAGAAAAAGCACCGTGCATGCCGATTGGTGGAAGTAAGGTGGTACGATCGTGCCTTATTAGGAAG
GCAACAGACGGGTCTGACATGGATTGGACGAACCACTGAATTGCCGCATTGCAGAGATATTGTATTTAAG
TGCCTAGCTCGATACATAAACGGGTCTCTCTGGTTAGACCAGATCTGAGCCTGGGAGCTCTCTGGCTAAC
TAGGGAACCCACTGCTTAAGCCTCAATAAAGCTTGCCTTGAGTGCTTCAAGTAGTGTGTGCCCGTCTGTT
GTGTGACTCTGGTAACTAGAGATCCCTCAGACCCTTTTAGTCAGTGTGGAAAATCTCTAGCAGTGGCGCC
CGAACAGGGACTTGAAAGCGAAAGGGAAACCAGAGGAGCTCTCTCGACGCAGGACTCGGCTTGCTGAAGC
GCGCACGGCAAGAGGCGAGGGGCGGCGACTGGTGAGTACGCCAAAAATTTTGACTAGCGGAGGCTAGAAG
GAGAGAGATGGGTGCGAGAGCGTCAGTATTAAGCGGGGGAGAATTAGATCGCGATGGGAAAAAATTCGGT
TAAGGCCAGGGGGAAAGAAAAAATATAAATTAAAACATATAGTATGGGCAAGCAGGGAGCTAGAACGATT
CGCAGTTAATCCTGGCCTGTTAGAAACATCAGAAGGCTGTAGACAAATACTGGGACAGCTACAACCATCC
CTTCAGACAGGATCAGAAGAACTTAGATCATTATATAATACAGTAGCAACCCTCTATTGTGTGCATCAAA
GGATAGAGATAAAAGACACCAAGGAAGCTTTAGACAAGATAGAGGAAGAGCAAAACAAAAGTAAGACCAC
CGCACAGCAAGCGGCCGCTGATCTTCAGACCTGGAGGAGGAGATATGAGGGACAATTGGAGAAGTGAATT
ATATAAATATAAAGTAGTAAAAATTGAACCATTAGGAGTAGCACCCACCAAGGCAAAGAGAAGAGTGGTG
CAGAGAGAAAAAAGAGCAGTGGGAATAGGAGCTTTGTTCCTTGGGTTCTTGGGAGCAGCAGGAAGCACTA
TGGGCGCAGCGTCAATGACGCTGACGGTACAGGCCAGACAATTATTGTCTGGTATAGTGCAGCAGCAGAA
CAATTTGCTGAGGGCTATTGAGGCGCAACAGCATCTGTTGCAACTCACAGTCTGGGGCATCAAGCAGCTC
CAGGCAAGAATCCTGGCTGTGGAAAGATACCTAAAGGATCAACAGCTCCTGGGGATTTGGGGTTGCTCTG
GAAAACTCATTTGCACCACTGCTGTGCCTTGGAATGCTAGTTGGAGTAATAAATCTCTGGAACAGATTTG
GAATCACACGACCTGGATGGAGTGGGACAGAGAAATTAACAATTACACAAGCTTAATACACTCCTTAATT
GAAGAATCGCAAAACCAGCAAGAAAAGAATGAACAAGAATTATTGGAATTAGATAAATGGGCAAGTTTGT
GGAATTGGTTTAACATAACAAATTGGCTGTGGTATATAAAATTATTCATAATGATAGTAGGAGGCTTGGT
AGGTTTAAGAATAGTTTTTGCTGTACTTTCTATAGTGAATAGAGTTAGGCAGGGATATTCACCATTATCG
TTTCAGACCCACCTCCCAACCCCGAGGGGACCCATGCATTGCATCTCAATTAGTCAGCAACCAGGTGTGG
AAAGTCCCCAGGCTCCCCAGCAGGCAGAAGTATGCAAAGCATGCGTCTCAATTAGTCAGCAACCATAGTC
CCGCCCCTAACTCCGCCCATCCCGCCCCTAACTCCGCCCAGTTCCGCCCATTCTCCGCCCCATGGCTGAC
TAATTTTTTTTATTTATGCAGAGGCCGAGGCCGCCTCGGCCTCTGAGCTATTCCAGAAGTAGTGAGGAGG
CTTTTTTGGAGGCCTAGGCTTTTGCAAAAAGCTTTCTAGAGGTACCACCGGAGCTTACCATGACCGAGTA
CAAGCCCACGGTGCGCCTCGCCACCCGCGACGACGTCCCCAGGGCCGTACGCACCCTCGCCGCCGCGTTC
GCCGACTACCCCGCCACGCGCCACACCGTCGATCCGGACCGCCACATCGAGCGGGTCACCGAGCTGCAAG
AACTCTTCCTCACGCGCGTCGGGCTCGACATCGGCAAGGTGTGGGTCGCGGACGACGGCGCCGCCGTGGC
GGTCTGGACCACGCCGGAGAGCGTCGAAGCGGGGGCGGTGTTCGCCGAGATCGGCCCGCGCATGGCCGAG
TTGAGCGGTTCCCGGCTGGCCGCGCAGCAACAGATGGAAGGCCTCCTGGCGCCGCACCGGCCCAAGGAGC
CCGCGTGGTTCCTGGCCACCGTCGGCGTCTCGCCCGACCACCAGGGCAAGGGTCTGGGCAGCGCCGTCGT
GCTCCCCGGAGTGGAGGCGGCCGAGCGCGCCGGGGTGCCCGCCTTCCTGGAGACCTCCGCGCCCCGCAAC
CTCCCCTTCTACGAGCGGCTCGGCTTCACCGTCACCGCCGACGTCGAGGTGCCCGAAGGACCGCGCACCT
GGTGCATGACCCGCAAGCCCGGTGCCAGTTAACGAATTCTAGATCTTGAGACAAATGGCAGTATTCATCC
ACAATTTTAAAAGAAAAGGGGGGATTGGGGGGTACAGTGCAGGGGAAAGAATAGTAGACATAATAGCAAC
AGACATACAAACTAAAGAATTACAAAAACAAATTACAAAAATTCAAAATTTTCGGGTTTATTACAGGGAC
AGCAGAGATCCACTTTGGCGCCGGCTCGAGGCCTGCAGGTGCAAAGATGGATAAAGTTTTAAACAGAGAG
GAATCTTTGCAGCTAATGGACCTTCTAGGTCTTGAAAGGAGTGGGAATTGGCTCCGGTGCCCGTCAGTGG
GCAGAGCGCACATCGCCCACAGTCCCCGAGAAGTTGGGGGGAGGGGTCGGCAATTGAACCGGTGCCTAGA
GAAGGTGGCGCGGGGTAAACTGGGAAAGTGATGTCGTGTACTGGCTCCGCCTTTTTCCCGAGGGTGGGGG
AGAACCGTATATAAGTGCAGTAGTCGCCGTGAACGTTCTTTTTCGCAACGGGTTTGCCGCCAGAACACAG
GTAAGTGCCGTGTGTGGTTCCCGCGGGCCTGGCCTCTTTACGGGTTATGGCCCTTGCGTGCCTTGAATTA
CTTCCACCTGGCTGCAGTACGTGATTCTTGATCCCGAGCTTCGGGTTGGAAGTGGGTGGGAGAGTTCGAG
GCCTTGCGCTTAAGGAGCCCCTTCGCCTCGTGCTTGAGTTGAGGCCTGGCCTGGGCGCTGGGGCCGCCGC
GTGCGAATCTGGTGGCACCTTCGCGCCTGTCTCGCTGCTTTCGATAAGTCTCTAGCCATTTAAAATTTTT
GATGACCTGCTGCGACGCTTTTTTTCTGGCAAGATAGTCTTGTAAATGCGGGCCAAGATCTGCACACTGG
TATTTCGGTTTTTGGGGCCGCGGGCGGCGACGGGGCCCGTGCGTCCCAGCGCACATGTTCGGCGAGGCGG
GGCCTGCGAGCGCGGCCACCGAGAATCGGACGGGGGTAGTCTCAAGCTGGCCGGCCTGCTCTGGTGCCTG
GCCTCGCGCCGCCGTGTATCGCCCCGCCCTGGGCGGCAAGGCTGGCCCGGTCGGCACCAGTTGCGTGAGC
GGAAAGATGGCCGCTTCCCGGCCCTGCTGCAGGGAGCTCAAAATGGAGGACGCGGCGCTCGGGAGAGCGG
GCGGGTGAGTCACCCACACAAAGGAAAAGGGCCTTTCCGTCCTCAGCCGTCGCTTCATGTGACTCCACGG
AGTACCGGGCGCCGTCCAGGCACCTCGATTAGTTCTCGAGCTTTTGGAGTACGTCGTCTTTAGGTTGGGG
GGAGGGGTTTTATGCGATGGAGTTTCCCCACACTGAGTGGGTGGAGACTGAAGTTAGGCCAGCTTGGCAC
TTGATGTAATTCTCCTTGGAATTTGCCCTTTTTGAGTTTGGATCTTGGTTCATTCTCAAGCCTCAGACAG
TGGTTCAAAGTTTTTTTCTTCCATTTCAGGTGTCGTGAGGCTAGCACCGCCACCATGGCCACAGGGCTCC
TGAGAGCCAAAAAAGAGGCGTTCGTGGCATTCAGGGATGTGGCTGTGTACTTCACCCAGGAGGAGTGGAG
GTTGTTGAGCCCTGCTCAGAGGACCCTGCACAGGGAGGTGATGCTGGAGACTTATAACCATCTGGTCTCA
CTGGAAATTCCATCTTCTAAACCAAAACTCATTGCTCAGCTGGAGCGAGGGGAAGCGCCCTGGAGAGAGG
AGAGAAAATGTCCACTGGACCTCTGTCCAGAATCGAAGCCAGAAATTCAACTTAGTCCCTCCTGCCCTCT
GATTTTCTCCAGTCAGCAAGCTCTCAGCCAACATGTGTGGCTGAGTCATCTCTCTCAGCTGTTTTCAAGT
TTATGGGCAGGAAATCCTCTCCACCTGGGAAAACACTATCCAGAAGATCAGAAACAACAGCAGGATCCAT
TCTGCTTTAGTGGCAAAGCAGAATGGATTCAAGAGGGAGAAGACTCCAGACTCCTGTTTGGGAGAGTAAG
CAAAAATGGCACTTCAAAGGCACTTTCCAGCCCACCTGAAGAACAACAGCCAGCACAGTCCAAGGAAGAC
AACACAGTGGTGGATATAGGGTCCAGCCCTGAACGGAGGGCAGATCTAGAGGAAACAGACAAAGTATTGC
ATGGTTTAGAAGTCTCAGGATTTGGAGAAATCAAATATGAAGAGTTTGGGCCAGGCTTTATCAAGGAGTC
AAACCTCCTTAGCCTCCAGAAGACACAAACTGGGGAGACACCTTACATGTACACTGAGTGGGGAGACAGC
TTTGGCAGTATGTCAGTCCTCATCAAAAACCCAAGGACACACTCTGGGGGAAAGCCTTATGTGTGCAGGG
AATGTGGGCGAGGCTTTACGTGGAAGTCAAACCTGATCACACATCAGAGGACACACTCAGGGGAGAAACC
TTATGTGTGCAAGGATTGTGGACGAGGCTTTACTTGGAAGTCGAACCTCTTTACACATCAGCGGACACAC
TCAGGGCTCAAGCCTTATGTGTGCAAGGAATGTGGGCAGAGCTTTAGCCTGAAGTCAAACCTCATTACCC
ACCAGAGGGCGCACACTGGGGAGAAGCCTTATGTTTGCAGGGAATGTGGGCGTGGCTTTCGCCAGCATTC
ACACCTGGTCAGACACAAGAGGACACATTCAGGAGAGAAGCCTTACATTTGCAGGGAGTGTGAGCAAGGC
TTTAGCCAGAAGTCACACCTCATCAGACACTTAAGGACACACACAGGAGAGAAGCCTTATGTATGCACAG
AATGTGGGCGTCACTTTAGCTGGAAATCAAACCTCAAAACACACCAGAGGACACACTCAGGGGTTAAACC
TTATGTCTGCCTGGAGTGCGGGCAGTGCTTTAGCCTGAAGTCAAACCTTAACAAACACCAGAGGTCACAC
ACGGGGGAGAAGCCATTTGTATGTACGGAGTGTGGGCGAGGCTTTACCCGGAAATCAACCCTGAGCACGC
ACCAGAGGACACACTCAGGGGAGAAGCCATTTGTATGTGCTGAGTGTGGACGAGGCTTTAATGATAAGTC
CACCCTCATTTCACACCAGAGGACACATTCAGGGGAAAAGCCTTTTATGTGCAGGGAGTGTGGCAGAAGG
TTTCGGCAGAAGCCTAACCTGTTTAGGCACAAGAGGGCACACTCAGGTGCCTTTGTGTGCAGGGAGTGTG
GGCAAGGCTTTTGTGCTAAGTTAACTCTCATTAAACACCAGAGAGCACACGCAGGGGGGAAGCCTCATGT
GTGCAGGGAGTGTGGGCAAGGCTTTAGCCGGCAGTCACACCTCATTAGACACCAGAGGACACATTCAGGA
GAGAAGCCTTATATTTGCAGAAAGTGTGGACGGGGCTTTAGTCGGAAGTCCAACCTTATCAGACATCAGA
GGACACACTCAGGATAGTAATGAACTAGTCCGTAACTTGAAAGTATTTCGATTTCTTGGCTTTATATATC
TTGTGGAAAGGACGAACACACCTATGCGGTGGGACTTACACGCGTTAAGTCGACAATCAACCTCTGGATT
ACAAAATTTGTGAAAGATTGACTGGTATTCTTAACTATGTTGCTCCTTTTACGCTATGTGGATACGCTGC
TTTAATGCCTTTGTATCATGCTATTGCTTCCCGTATGGCTTTCATTTTCTCCTCCTTGTATAAATCCTGG
TTGCTGTCTCTTTATGAGGAGTTGTGGCCCGTTGTCAGGCAACGTGGCGTGGTGTGCACTGTGTTTGCTG
ACGCAACCCCCACTGGTTGGGGCATTGCCACCACCTGTCAGCTCCTTTCCGGGACTTTCGCTTTCCCCCT
CCCTATTGCCACGGCGGAACTCATCGCCGCCTGCCTTGCCCGCTGCTGGACAGGGGCTCGGCTGTTGGGC
ACTGACAATTCCGTGGTGTTGTCGGGGAAATCATCGTCCTTTCCTTGGCTGCTCGCCTGTGTTGCCACCT
GGATTCTGCGCGGGACGTCCTTCTGCTACGTCCCTTCGGCCCTCAATCCAGCGGACCTTCCTTCCCGCGG
CCTGCTGCCGGCTCTGCGGCCTCTTCCGCGTCTTCGCCTTCGCCCTCAGACGAGTCGGATCTCCCTTTGG
GCCGCCTCCCCGCGTCGACTTTAAGACCAATGACTTACAAGGCAGCTGTAGATCTTAGCCACTTTTTAAA
AGAAAAGGGGGGACTGGAAGGGCTAATTCACTCCCAACGAAGACAAGATCTGCTTTTTGCTTGTACTGGG
TCTCTCTGGTTAGACCAGATCTGAGCCTGGGAGCTCTCTGGCTAACTAGGGAACCCACTGCTTAAGCCTC
AATAAAGCTTGCCTTGAGTGCTTCAAGTAGTGTGTGCCCGTCTGTTGTGTGACTCTGGTAACTAGAGATC
CCTCAGACCCTTTTAGTCAGTGTGGAAAATCTCTAGCAGTACGTATAGTAGTTCATGTCATCTTATTATT
CAGTATTTATAACTTGCAAAGAAATGAATATCAGAGAGTGAGAGGAACTTGTTTATTGCAGCTTATAATG
GTTACAAATAAAGCAATAGCATCACAAATTTCACAAATAAAGCATTTTTTTCACTGCATTCTAGTTGTGG
TTTGTCCAAACTCATCAATGTATCTTATCATGTCTGGCTCTAGCTATCCCGCCCCTAACTCCGCCCATCC
CGCCCCTAACTCCGCCCAGTTCCGCCCATTCTCCGCCCCATGGCTGACTAATTTTTTTTATTTATGCAGA
GGCCGAGGCCGCCTCGGCCTCTGAGCTATTCCAGAAGTAGTGAGGAGGCTTTTTTGGAGGCCTAGGGACG
TACCCAATTCGCCCTATAGTGAGTCGTATTACGCGCGCTCACTGGCCGTCGTTTTACAACGTCGTGACTG
GGAAAACCCTGGCGTTACCCAACTTAATCGCCTTGCAGCACATCCCCCTTTCGCCAGCTGGCGTAATAGC
GAAGAGGCCCGCACCGATCGCCCTTCCCAACAGTTGCGCAGCCTGAATGGCGAATGGG
[124 nt withheld, positions 7619-7742]
C
[91 nt withheld, positions 7744-7834]
A
[49 nt withheld, positions 7836-7884]
CCTTTGACGTTGGAGTCCACGTTCTTT
[37 nt withheld, positions 7912-7948]
ACCCTATCTCGGTCTATTCTTTTGATTTATAAGGGATTTTGCCGATTTCGGCCTATTGGTTAAAAAATGA
GCTGATTTAACAAAAATTTAACGCGAATTTTAACAAAATATTAACGCTTACAATTTAGGTGGCACTTTTC
GGGGAAATGTGCGCGGAACCCCTATTTGTTTATTTTTCTAAATACATTCAAATATGTATCCGCTCATGAG
ACAATAACCCTGATAAATGCTTCAATAATATTGAAAAAGGAAGAGTATGAGTATTCAACATTTCCGTGTC
GCCCTTATTCCCTTTTTTGCGGCATTTTGCCTTCCTGTTTTTGCTCACCCAGAAACGCTGGTGAAAGTAA
AAGATGCTGAAGATCAGTTGGGTGCACGAGTGGGTTACATCGAACTGGATCTCAACAGCGGTAAGATCCT
TGAGAGTTTTCGCCCCGAAGAACGTTTTCCAATGATGAGCACTTTTAAAGTTCTGCTATGTGGCGCGGTA
TTATCCCGTATTGACGCCGGGCAAGAGCAACTCGGTCGCCGCATACACTATTCTCAGAATGACTTGGTTG
AGTACTCACCAGTCACAGAAAAGCATCTTACGGATGGCATGACAGTAAGAGAATTATGCAGTGCTGCCAT
AACCATGAGTGATAACACTGCGGCCAACTTACTTCTGACAACGATCGGAGGACCGAAGGAGCTAACCGCT
TTTTTGCACAACATGGGGGATCATGTAACTCGCCTTGATCGTTGGGAACCGGAGCTGAATGAAGCCATAC
CAAACGACGAGCGTGACACCACGATGCCTGTAGCAATGGCAACAACGTTGCGCAAACTATTAACTGGCGA
ACTACTTACTCTAGCTTCCCGGCAACAATTAATAGACTGGATGGAGGCGGATAAAGTTGCAGGACCACTT
CTGCGCTCGGCCCTTCCGGCTGGCTGGTTTATTGCTGATAAATCTGGAGCCGGTGAGCGTGGGTCTCGCG
GTATCATTGCAGCACTGGGGCCAGATGGTAAGCCCTCCCGTATCGTAGTTATCTACACGACGGGGAGTCA
GGCAACTATGGATGAACGAAATAGACAGATCGCTGAGATAGGTGCCTCACTGATTAAGCATTGGTAACTG
TCAGACCAAGTTTACTCATATATACTTTAGATTGATTTAAAACTTCATTTTTAATTTAAAAGGATCTAGG
TGAAGATCCTTTTTGATAATCTCATGACCAAAATCCCTTAACGTGAGTTTTCGTTCCACTGAGCGTCAGA
CCCCGTAGAAAAGATCAAAGGATCTTCTTGAGATCCTTTTTTTCTGCGCGTAATCTGCTGCTTGCAAACA
AAAAAACCACCGCTACCAGCGGTGGTTTGTTTGCCGGATCAAGAGCTACCAACTCTTTTTCCGAAGGTAA
CTGGCTTCAGCAGAGCGCAGATACCAAATACTGTTCTTCTAGTGTAGCCGTAGTTAGGCCACCACTTCAA
GAACTCTGTAGCACCGCCTACATACCTCGCTCTGCTAATCCTGTTACCAGTGGCTGCTGCCAGTGGCGAT
AAGTCGTGTCTTACCGGGTTGGACTCAAGACGATAGTTACCGGATAAGGCGCAGCGGTCGGGCTGAACGG
GGGGTTCGTGCACACAGCCCAGCTTGGAGCGAACGACCTACACCGAACTGAGATACCTACAGCGTGAGCT
ATGAGAAAGCGCCACGCTTCCCGAAGGGAGAAAGGCGGACAGGTATCCGGTAAGCGGCAGGGTCGGAACA
GGAGAGCGCACGAGGGAGCTTCCAGGGGGAAACGCCTGGTATCTTTATAGTCCTGTCGGGTTTCGCCACC
TCTGACTTGAGCGTCGATTTTTGTGATGCTCGTCAGGGGGGCGGAGCCTATGGAAAAACGCCAGCAACGC
GGCCTTTTTACGGTTCCTGGCCTTTTGCTGGCCTTTTGCTCACATGTTCTTTCCTGCGTTATCCCCTGAT
TCTGTGGATAACCGTATTACCGCCTTTGAGTGAGCTGATACCGCTCGCCGCAGCCGAACGACCGAGCGCA
GCGAGTCAGTGAGCGAGGAAGCGGAAGAGCGCCCAATACGCAAACCGCCTCTCCCCGCGCGTTGGCCGAT
TCATTAATGCAGCTGGCACGACAGGTTTCCCGACTGGAAAGCGGGCAGTGAGCGCAACGCAATTAATGTG
AGTTAGCTCACTCATTAGGCACCCCAGGCTTTACACTTTATGCTTCCGGCTCGTATGTTGTGTGGAATTG
TGAGCGGATAACAATTTCACACAGGAAACAGCTATGACCATGATTACGCCAAGCGCGCAATTAACCCTCA
CTAAAGGGAACAAAAGCTGGAGCTGCAAGC
