>Addgene plasmid #143910 | TFORF1052 | depositor partial sequence | sequence record 283857 | Insert
ACCGCCACCATGGCCACAGGGCTCCTGAGAGCCAAAAAAGAGGCGTTCGTGGCATTCAGGGATGTGGCTG
TGTACTTCACCCAGGAGGAGTGGAGGTTGTTGAGCCCTGCTCAGAGGACCCTGCACAGGGAGGTGATGCT
GGAGACTTATAACCATCTGGTCTCACTGGAAATTCCATCTTCTAAACCAAAACTCATTGCTCAGCTGGAG
CGAGGGGAAGCGCCCTGGAGAGAGGAGAGAAAATGTCCACTGGACCTCTGTCCAGAATCGAAGCCAGAAA
TTCAACTTAGTCCCTCCTGCCCTCTGATTTTCTCCAGTCAGCAAGCTCTCAGCCAACATGTGTGGCTGAG
TCATCTCTCTCAGCTGTTTTCAAGTTTATGGGCAGGAAATCCTCTCCACCTGGGAAAACACTATCCAGAA
GATCAGAAACAACAGCAGGATCCATTCTGCTTTAGTGGCAAAGCAGAATGGATTCAAGAGGGAGAAGACT
CCAGACTCCTGTTTGGGAGAGTAAGCAAAAATGGCACTTCAAAGGCACTTTCCAGCCCACCTGAAGAACA
ACAGCCAGCACAGTCCAAGGAAGACAACACAGTGGTGGATATAGGGTCCAGCCCTGAACGGAGGGCAGAT
CTAGAGGAAACAGACAAAGTATTGCATGGTTTAGAAGTCTCAGGATTTGGAGAAATCAAATATGAAGAGT
TTGGGCCAGGCTTTATCAAGGAGTCAAACCTCCTTAGCCTCCAGAAGACACAAACTGGGGAGACACCTTA
CATGTACACTGAGTGGGGAGACAGCTTTGGCAGTATGTCAGTCCTCATCAAAAACCCAAGGACACACTCT
GGGGGAAAGCCTTATGTGTGCAGGGAATGTGGGCGAGGCTTTACGTGGAAGTCAAACCTGATCACACATC
AGAGGACACACTCAGGGGAGAAACCTTATGTGTGCAAGGATTGTGGACGAGGCTTTACTTGGAAGTCGAA
CCTCTTTACACATCAGCGGACACACTCAGGGCTCAAGCCTTATGTGTGCAAGGAATGTGGGCAGAGCTTT
AGCCTGAAGTCAAACCTCATTACCCACCAGAGGGCGCACACTGGGGAGAAGCCTTATGTTTGCAGGGAAT
GTGGGCGTGGCTTTCGCCAGCATTCACACCTGGTCAGACACAAGAGGACACATTCAGGAGAGAAGCCTTA
CATTTGCAGGGAGTGTGAGCAAGGCTTTAGCCAGAAGTCACACCTCATCAGACACTTAAGGACACACACA
GGAGAGAAGCCTTATGTATGCACAGAATGTGGGCGTCACTTTAGCTGGAAATCAAACCTCAAAACACACC
AGAGGACACACTCAGGGGTTAAACCTTATGTCTGCCTGGAGTGCGGGCAGTGCTTTAGCCTGAAGTCAAA
CCTTAACAAACACCAGAGGTCACACACGGGGGAGAAGCCATTTGTATGTACGGAGTGTGGGCGAGGCTTT
ACCCGGAAATCAACCCTGAGCACGCACCAGAGGACACACTCAGGGGAGAAGCCATTTGTATGTGCTGAGT
GTGGACGAGGCTTTAATGATAAGTCCACCCTCATTTCACACCAGAGGACACATTCAGGGGAAAAGCCTTT
TATGTGCAGGGAGTGTGGCAGAAGGTTTCGGCAGAAGCCTAACCTGTTTAGGCACAAGAGGGCACACTCA
GGTGCCTTTGTGTGCAGGGAGTGTGGGCAAGGCTTTTGTGCTAAGTTAACTCTCATTAAACACCAGAGAG
CACACGCAGGGGGGAAGCCTCATGTGTGCAGGGAGTGTGGGCAAGGCTTTAGCCGGCAGTCACACCTCAT
TAGACACCAGAGGACACATTCAGGAGAGAAGCCTTATATTTGCAGAAAGTGTGGACGGGGCTTTAGTCGG
AAGTCCAACCTTATCAGACATCAGAGGACACACTCAGGATAGTAATGAACTAGTCCGTAACTTGAAAGTA
TTTCGATTTCTTGGCTTTATATATCTTGTGGAAAGGACGAACACACCTATGCGGTGGGACTTAC
