>Addgene plasmid #143910 | TFORF1052 | depositor partial sequence | sequence record 283858 | Barcode
ACACACCTATGCGGTGGGACTTAC
